>Addgene plasmid #155324 | pNBA002 | addgene full sequence | sequence record 311068 | Addgene NGS Result
TGGCAGGATATATTGTGGTGTAAACAAATTGACGCTTAGACGGATTACGGAAGACAATACGGCGGCTTCG
AAGTTTAAACGATTGAATATAACCGACGTGACTGTTACATTTAGGGATTGAATATAACCGACGTGACTGT
TACATTTAGGGATTGAATATAACCGACGTGACTGTTACATTTAGGGATTGAATATAACCGACGTGACTGT
TACATTTAGGGATAAACGATTGAATATAACCGACGTGACTGTTACATTTAGGGATTGAATATAACCGACG
TGACTGTTACATTTAGGGATTGAATATAACCGACGTGACTGTTACATTTAGGGATTGAATATAACCGACG
TGACTGTTACATTTAGGGATGCTAGCCTCGAGTAGGTAGCCTTTAGTCCATGCGTTATAGGTAGCCTTTA
GTCCATGCGTTATAGGTAGCCTTTAGTCCATGCGTTATAGGTAGCCTTTAGTCCATGCGTTATAGGTAGC
CTTTAGTCCATGAAGCTTAGACACTAGAGCTAGCCCTATATAAGCAGAGCTCGTTTAGTGAACCGTCAGA
TCGCCTGGAGACGCCATCCACGCTGTTTTGACCTCCATAGAAGACACCGGGACCGATCCAGCCTTCTCTG
GAAGCACCTGACCTAAGCTAGCCTAGAAGGGAATGGCGGATGTGAACCTGGTGGAAAGCGGCGGCGCGCT
GGTGAACCCGGGCGGCAGCCTGCGCCTGAGCTGCGCGGCGAGCGGCTTTCCGGTGCAGCGCTATAGCATG
CGCTGGTGGCGCAACGCGCCGGGCAAAGAACGCGAATGGGTGGCGGGCATGAGCAGCGCGGGCGATCGCA
GCAGCTATGAAGATAGCGTGAAAGGCCGCTTTACCATTAGCCGCGATGATGCGCGCAACACCGTGTATCT
GAACATGAACAGCCTGAAACCGGAAGATACCGCGGTGTATTATTGCAACGTGAACGTGGGCTTTGAATAT
TGGGGCAACGGCACCAACGTGACCGTGAGCAGCCGCAACAGCATTAGCAGCCTGAGCATTCCGAGCACCG
TGCCGCGCGCGCGCGATCCGCCGGTGGATAAGGGAGGTGGAGGAGGTTCTGGAGGCGGTGGAAGTGGTGG
CGGAGGTAGCGTGAGCAAGGGCGAGGAGGATAACATGGCCATCATCAAGGAGTTCATGCGCTTCAAGGTG
CACATGGAGGGCTCCGTGAACGGCCACGAGTTCGAGATCGAGGGCGAGGGCGAGGGCCGCCCCTACGAGG
GCACCCAGACCGCCAAGCTGAAGGTGACCAAGGGTGGCCCCCTGCCCTTCGCCTGGGACATCCTGTCCCC
TCAGTTCATGTACGGCTCCAAGGCCTACGTGAAGCACCCCGCCGACATCCCCGACTACTTGAAGCTGTCC
TTCCCCGAGGGCTTCAAGTGGGAGCGCGTGATGAACTTCGAGGACGGCGGCGTGGTGACCGTGACCCAGG
ACTCCTCCCTGCAGGACGGCGAGTTCATCTACAAGGTGAAGCTGCGCGGCACCAACTTCCCCTCCGACGG
CCCCGTAATGCAGAAGAAAACCATGGGCTGGGAGGCCTCCTCCGAGCGGATGTACCCCGAGGACGGCGCC
CTGAAGGGCGAGATCAAGCAGAGGCTGAAGCTGAAGGACGGCGGCCACTACGACGCTGAGGTCAAGACCA
CCTACAAGGCCAAGAAGCCCGTGCAGCTGCCCGGCGCCTACAACGTCAACATCAAGTTGGACATCACCTC
CCACAACGAGGACTACACCATCGTGGAACAGTACGAACGCGCCGAGGGCCGCCACTCCACCGGCGGCATG
GACGAGCTGTACAAGAATCCGGCCATGCTAGAGTCCGCAAAAATCACCAGTCTCTCTCTACAAATCTATC
TCTCTCTATTTTTCTCCAGAATAATGTGTGAGTAGTTCCCAGATAAGGGAATTAGGGTTCTTATAGGGTT
TCGCTCATGTGTTGAGCATATAAGAAACCCTTAGTATGTATTTGTATTTGTAAAATACTTCTATCAATAA
AATTTCTAATTCCTAAAACCAAAATCCAGTGACCTTGAGTGACCTAAGCTAGCCTAGTGTCGGGCTTGTC
TTCTCTGGTTTAAACTATCAGTGTTTGACAGGATATATTGGCGGGTAAACCTAAGAGAAAAGAGCGTTTA
TTAGAATAATCGGATATTTAAAAGGGCGTGAAAAGGTTTATCCGTTCGTCCATTTGTATGTGCATGCCAA
CCACAGGGTTCCCCTCGGGATCAAAGTACTTTGATCCAACCCCTCCGCTGCTATAGTGCAGTCGGCTTCT
GACGTTCAGTGCAGCCTTCTTCTGAAAACGACATGTCGCACAAGTCCTAAGTTACGCGACAGGCTGCCGC
CCTGCCCTTTTCCTGGCGTTTTCTTGTCGCGTGTTTTAGTCGCATAAAGTAGAATACTTGCGACTAGAAC
CGGAGACATTACGCCATGAACAAGAGCGCCGCCGCTGGCCTGCTGGGCTATGCCCGCGTCAGCACCGACG
ACCAGGACTTGACCAACCAACGGGCCGAACTGCACGCGGCCGGCTGCACCAAGCTGTTTTCCGAGAAGAT
CACCGGCACCAGGCGCGACCGCCCGGAGCTGGCCAGGATGCTTGACCACCTACGCCCTGGCGACGTTGTG
ACAGTGACCAGGCTAGACCGCCTGGCCCGCAGCACCCGCGACCTACTGGACATTGCCGAGCGCATCCAGG
AGGCCGGCGCGGGCCTGCGTAGCCTGGCAGAGCCGTGGGCCGACACCACCACGCCGGCCGGCCGCATGGT
GTTGACCGTGTTCGCCGGCATTGCCGAGTTCGAGCGTTCCCTAATCATCGACCGCACCCGGAGCGGGCGC
GAGGCCGCCAAGGCCCGAGGCGTGAAGTTTGGCCCCCGCCCTACCCTCACCCCGGCACAGATCGCGCACG
CCCGCGAGCTGATCGACCAGGAAGGCCGCACCGTGAAAGAGGCGGCTGCACTGCTTGGCGTGCATCGCTC
GACCCTGTACCGCGCACTTGAGCGCAGCGAGGAAGTGACGCCCACCGAGGCCAGGCGGCGCGGTGCCTTC
CGTGAGGACGCATTGACCGAGGCCGACGCCCTGGCGGCCGCCGAGAATGAACGCCAAGAGGAACAAGCAT
GAAACCGCACCAGGACGGCCAGGACGAACCGTTTTTCATTACCGAAGAGATCGAGGCGGAGATGATCGCG
GCCGGGTACGTGTTCGAGCCGCCCGCGCACATCTCAACCGTGCGGCTGCATGAAATCCTGGCCGGTTTGT
CTGATGCCAAGCTGGCGGCCTGGCCGGCCAGCTTGGCCGCTGAAGAAACCGAGCGCCGCCGTCTAAAAAG
GTGATGTGTATTTGAGTAAAACAGCTTGCGTCATGCGGTCGCTGCGTATATGATGCGATGAGTAAATAAA
CAAATACGCAAGGGGAACGCATGAAGGTTATCGCTGTACTTAACCAGAAAGGCGGGTCAGGCAAGACGAC
CATCGCAACCCATCTAGCCCGCGCCCTGCAACTCGCCGGGGCCGATGTTCTGTTAGTCGATTCCGATCCC
CAGGGCAGTGCCCGCGATTGGGCGGCCGTGCGGGAAGATCAACCGCTAACCGTTGTCGGCATCGACCGCC
CGACGATTGACCGCGACGTGAAGGCCATCGGCCGGCGCGACTTCGTAGTGATCGACGGAGCGCCCCAGGC
GGCGGACTTGGCTGTGTCCGCGATCAAGGCAGCCGACTTCGTGCTGATTCCGGTGCAGCCAAGCCCTTAC
GACATATGGGCCACCGCCGACCTGGTGGAGCTGGTTAAGCAGCGCATTGAGGTCACGGATGGAAGGCTAC
AAGCGGCCTTTGTCGTGTCGCGGGCGATCAAAGGCACGCGCATCGGCGGTGAGGTTGCCGAGGCGCTGGC
CGGGTACGAGCTGCCCATTCTTGAGTCCCGTATCACGCAGCGCGTGAGCTACCCAGGCACTGCCGCCGCC
GGCACAACCGTTCTTGAATCAGAACCCGAGGGCGACGCTGCCCGCGAGGTCCAGGCGCTGGCCGCTGAAA
TTAAATCAAAACTCATTTGAGTTAATGAGGTAAAGAGAAAATGAGCAAAAGCACAAACACGCTAAGTGCC
GGCCGTCCGAGCGCACGCAGCAGCAAGGCTGCAACGTTGGCCAGCCTGGCAGACACGCCAGCCATGAAGC
GGGTCAACTTTCAGTTGCCGGCGGAGGATCACACCAAGCTGAAGATGTACGCGGTACGCCAAGGCAAGAC
CATTACCGAGCTGCTATCTGAATACATCGCGCAGCTACCAGAGTAAATGAGCAAATGAATAAATGAGTAG
ATGAATTTTAGCGGCTAAAGGAGGCGGCATGGAAAATCAAGAACAACCAGGCACCGACGCCGTGGAATGC
CCCATGTGTGGAGGAACGGGCGGTTGGCCAGGCGTAAGCGGCTGGGTTGCCTGCCGGCCCTGCAATGGCA
CTGGAACCCCCAAGCCCGAGGAATCGGCGTGAGCGGTCGCAAACCATCCGGCCCGGTACAAATCGGCGCG
GCGCTGGGTGATGACCTGGTGGAGAAGTTGAAGGCCGCGCAGGCCGCCCAGCGGCAACGCATCGAGGCAG
AAGCACGCCCCGGTGAATCGTGGCAAGCGGCCGCTGATCGAATCCGCAAAGAATCCCGGCAACCGCCGGC
AGCCGGTGCGCCGTCGATTAGGAAGCCGCCCAAGGGCGACGAGCAACCAGATTTTTTCGTTCCGATGCTC
TATGACGTGGGCACCCGCGATAGTCGCAGCATCATGGACGTGGCCGTTTTCCGTCTGTCGAAGCGTGACC
GACGAGCTGGCGAGGTGATCCGCTACGAGCTTCCAGACGGGCACGTAGAGGTTTCCGCAGGGCCGGCCGG
CATGGCCAGTGTGTGGGATTACGACCTGGTACTGATGGCGGTTTCCCATCTAACCGAATCCATGAACCGA
TACCGGGAAGGGAAGGGAGACAAGCCCGGCCGCGTGTTCCGTCCACACGTTGCGGACGTACTCAAGTTCT
GCCGGCGAGCCGATGGCGGAAAGCAGAAAGACGACCTGGTAGAAACCTGCATTCGGTTAAACACCACGCA
CGTTGCCATGCAGCGTACGAAGAAGGCCAAGAACGGCCGCCTGGTGACGGTATCCGAGGGTGAAGCCTTG
ATTAGCCGCTACAAGATCGTAAAGAGCGAAACCGGGCGGCCGGAGTACATCGAGATCGAGCTAGCTGATT
GGATGTACCGCGAGATCACAGAAGGCAAGAACCCGGACGTGCTGACGGTTCACCCCGATTACTTTTTGAT
CGATCCCGGCATCGGCCGTTTTCTCTACCGCCTGGCACGCCGCGCCGCAGGCAAGGCAGAAGCCAGATGG
TTGTTCAAGACGATCTACGAACGCAGTGGCAGCGCCGGAGAGTTCAAGAAGTTCTGTTTCACCGTGCGCA
AGCTGATCGGGTCAAATGACCTGCCGGAGTACGATTTGAAGGAGGAGGCGGGGCAGGCTGGCCCGATCCT
AGTCATGCGCTACCGCAACCTGATCGAGGGCGAAGCATCCGCCGGTTCCTAATGTACGGAGCAGATGCTA
GGGCAAATTGCCCTAGCAGGGGAAAAAGGTCGAAAAGGACTCTTTCCTGTGGATAGCACGTACATTGGGA
ACCCAAAGCCGTACATTGGGAACCGGAACCCGTACATTGGGAACCCAAAGCCGTACATTGGGAACCGGTC
ACACATGTAAGTGACTGATATAAAAGAGAAAAAAGGCGATTTTTCCGCCTAAAACTCTTTAAAACTTATT
AAAACTCTTAAAACCCGCCTGGCCTGTGCATAACTGTCTGGCCAGCGCACAGCCGAAGAGCTGCAAAAAG
CGCCTACCCTTCGGTCGCTGCGCTCCCTACGCCCCGCCGCTTCGCGTCGGCCTATCGCGGCCGCTGGCCG
CTCAAAAATGGCTGGCCTACGGCCAGGCAATCTACCAGGGCGCGGACAAGCCGCGCCGTCGCCACTCGAC
CGCCGGCGCCCACATCAAGGCACCCTGCCTCGCGCGTTTCGGTGATGACGGTGAAAACCTCTGACACATG
CAGCTCCCGGAGACAGTCACAGCTTGTCTGTAAGCGGATGCCGGGAGCAGACAAGCCCGTCAGGGCGCGT
CAGCGGGTGTTGGCGGGTGTCGGGGCGCAGCCATGACCCAGTCACGTAGCGATAGCGGAGTGTATACTGG
CTTAACTATGCGGCATCAGAGCAGATTGTACTGAGAGTGCACCATATGCGGTGTGAAATACCGCACAGAT
GCGTAAGGAGAAAATACCGCATCAGGCGCTCTTCCGCTTCCTCGCTCACTGACTCGCTGCGCTCGGTCGT
TCGGCTGCGGCGAGCGGTATCAGCTCACTCAAAGGCGGTAATACGGTTATCCACAGAATCAGGGGATAAC
GCAGGAAAGAACATGTGAGCAAAAGGCCAGCAAAAGGCCAGGAACCGTAAAAAGGCCGCGTTGCTGGCGT
TTTTCCATAGGCTCCGCCCCCCTGACGAGCATCACAAAAATCGACGCTCAAGTCAGAGGTGGCGAAACCC
GACAGGACTATAAAGATACCAGGCGTTTCCCCCTGGAAGCTCCCTCGTGCGCTCTCCTGTTCCGACCCTG
CCGCTTACCGGATACCTGTCCGCCTTTCTCCCTTCGGGAAGCGTGGCGCTTTCTCATAGCTCACGCTGTA
GGTATCTCAGTTCGGTGTAGGTCGTTCGCTCCAAGCTGGGCTGTGTGCACGAACCCCCCGTTCAGCCCGA
CCGCTGCGCCTTATCCGGTAACTATCGTCTTGAGTCCAACCCGGTAAGACACGACTTATCGCCACTGGCA
GCAGCCACTGGTAACAGGATTAGCAGAGCGAGGTATGTAGGCGGTGCTACAGAGTTCTTGAAGTGGTGGC
CTAACTACGGCTACACTAGAAGGACAGTATTTGGTATCTGCGCTCTGCTGAAGCCAGTTACCTTCGGAAA
AAGAGTTGGTAGCTCTTGATCCGGCAAACAAACCACCGCTGGTAGCGGTGGTTTTTTTGTTTGCAAGCAG
CAGATTACGCGCAGAAAAAAAGGATCTCAAGAAGATCCTTTGATCTTTTCTACGGGGTCTGACGCTCATC
GGAAGAACGGCAACTAAGCTGCCGGGTTTGAAACACGGATGATCTCGCGGAGGGTAGCATGTTGATTGTA
ACGATGACAGAGCGTTGCTGCCTGTGATCAATTCGGGCACGAACCCAGTGGACATAAGCCTGTTCGGTTC
GTAAGCTGTAATGCAAGTAGCGTATGCGCTCACGCAACTGGTCCAGAACCTTGACCGAACGCAGCGGTGG
TAACGGCGCAGTGGCGGTTTTCATGGCTTGTTATGACTGTTTTTTTGGGGTACAGTCTATGCCTCGGGCA
TCCAAGCAGCAAGCGCGTTACGCCGTGGGTCGATGTTTGATGTTATGGAGCAGCAACGATGTTACGCAGC
AGGGCAGTCGCCCTAAAACAAAGTTAAACATCATGGGGGAAGCGGTGATCGCCGAAGTATCGACTCAACT
ATCAGAGGTAGTTGGCGTCATCGAGCGCCATCTCGAACCGACGTTGCTGGCCGTACATTTGTACGGCTCC
GCAGTGGATGGCGGCCTGAAGCCACACAGTGATATTGATTTGCTGGTTACGGTGACCGTAAGGCTTGATG
AAACAACGCGGCGAGCTTTGATCAACGACCTTTTGGAAACTTCGGCTTCCCCTGGAGAGAGCGAGATTCT
CCGCGCTGTAGAAGTCACCATTGTTGTGCACGACGACATCATTCCGTGGCGTTATCCAGCTAAGCGCGAA
CTGCAATTTGGAGAATGGCAGCGCAATGACATTCTTGCAGGTATCTTCGAGCCAGCCACGATCGACATTG
ATCTGGCTATCTTGCTGACAAAAGCAAGAGAACATAGCGTTGCCTTGGTAGGTCCAGCGGCGGAGGAACT
CTTTGATCCGGTTCCTGAACAGGATCTATTTGAGGCGCTAAATGAAACCTTAACGCTATGGAACTCGCCG
CCCGACTGGGCTGGCGATGAGCGAAATGTAGTGCTTACGTTGTCCCGCATTTGGTACAGCGCAGTAACCG
GCAAAATCGCGCCGAAGGATGTCGCTGCCGACTGGGCAATGGAGCGCCTGCCGGCCCAGTATCAGCCCGT
CATACTTGAAGCTAGACAGGCTTATCTTGGACAAGAAGAAGATCGCTTGGCCTCGCGCGCAGATCAGTTG
GAAGAATTTGTCCACTACGTGAAAGGCGAGATCACCAAGGTAGTCGGCAAATAATGTCTAGCTAGAAATT
CGTTCAAGCCGACGCCGCTTCGCGGCGCGGCTTAACTCAAGCGTTAGATGCACTAAGCACATAATTGCTC
ACAGCCAAACTATCAGGTCAAGTCTGCTTTTATTATTTTTAAGCGTGCATAATAAGCCCTACACAAATTG
GGAGATATATCATGCATGACCAAAATCCCTTAACGTGAGTTTTCGTTCCACTGAGCGTCAGACCCCGTAG
AAAAGATCAAAGGATCTTCTGCCGGTAACATGAGCAAAGTCTGCCGCCTTACAACGGCTCTCCCGCTGAC
GCCGTCCCGGACTGATGGGCTGCCTGTATCGAGTGGTGATTTTGTGCCGAGCTGCCGGTCGGGGAGCTGT
TGGCTGGCTGG
Features (pLannotate 1.2.2; 16 found; start..end, strand, type, name):
      1..25      +  misc_feature   LB T-DNA repeat: left border repeat from nopaline C58 T-DNA
    525..570     +  promoter       TRE3GV promoter (fragment): 3rd-generation Tet-responsive promoter that can be activated by binding of Tet-On® 3G, optimized for retroviral and lentiviral vectors
    660..1010    +  CDS            vsfGFP-0 (fragment): vsfGFP-0 is a basic (constitutively fluorescent) green fluorescent protein published in 2015, derived from Aequorea victoria. It has low acid sensitivity.
   1131..1835    +  CDS            mCherry: mCherry is a basic (constitutively fluorescent) red fluorescent protein published in 2004, derived from Discosoma sp.. It is reported to be a very rapidly-maturing monomer with low acid sensitivity.
   1901..2060    +  polyA_signal   CaMV poly(A) signal (fragment): cauliflower mosaic virus polyadenylation signal
   2126..2150    +  misc_feature   RB T-DNA repeat: right border repeat from nopaline C58 T-DNA
   2490..2891    +  CDS            Y4CG_SINFN (fragment): Protein inferred from homology: Swiss-Prot protein existence level 3. From Sinorhizobium fredii (strain NBRC 101917 / NGR234).
   3451..4080    +  CDS            pVS1 StaA: stability protein from the Pseudomonas plasmid pVS1 (Heeb et al., 2000)
   4509..5582    +  CDS            pVS1 RepA: replication protein from the Pseudomonas plasmid pVS1 (Heeb et al., 2000)
   5648..5842    +  rep_origin     pVS1 oriV: origin of replication for the Pseudomonas plasmid pVS1 (Heeb et al., 2000)
   6045..6084    +  CDS            rop (fragment): Rop protein, which maintains plasmids at low copy number; rop
   6186..6326    +  misc_feature   bom: basis of mobility region from pBR322
   6512..7100    -  rep_origin     ori: high-copy-number ColE1/pMB1/pBR322/pUC origin of replication
   7261..7284    +  promoter       Pc promoter (fragment): intI1 (promoter lies within the coding sequence); class 1 integron promoter
   7460..7516    +  CDS            GmR (fragment): gentamycin acetyltransferase; aacC1; confers resistance to gentamycin
   7527..8314    +  CDS            SmR (fragment): aminoglycoside adenylyltransferase (Murphy, 1985); aadA; confers resistance to spectinomycin and streptomycin
