[The description below was written by a language model from this plasmid's Addgene catalogue record and pLannotate feature annotations shown in this document.]
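Description:
pNBA002 is a binary T-DNA plasmid built on the Xpre2-S backbone and catalogued as a synthetic biology and eukaryotic expression vector. It comes from work on optogenetic control of gene expression in plants under ambient white light. The roughly 8.7 kb sequence carries nopaline-type left and right border repeats flanking the payload. Outside the borders lie the pVS1 replication and stability functions (oriV, RepA, StaA), which are typically used to maintain binary vectors in Agrobacterium, together with a high-copy ColE1/pUC-type origin and bom site for E. coli. Selection is by spectinomycin through an aadA (SmR) gene. The short gentamicin-resistance and integron promoter fragments annotated just upstream appear to be remnants of the resistance cassette's origin rather than functional markers.

The T-DNA holds a single synthetic reporter module assembled by BsaI cloning, with the sites destroyed in the process. Eight etr operator repeats and five C120 repeats sit upstream of a minimal human CMV promoter (annotated by similarity as a Tet-responsive promoter fragment). This promoter drives a GBP–mCherry fusion terminated by the CaMV 35S polyadenylation signal. The minimal promoter has little activity on its own, so output depends on DNA-binding regulators recruited to the two operator arrays; etr is the binding site for the E protein and C120 for the blue-light-responsive EL222. These regulators are not encoded here and must be supplied from other constructs. The feature matched to vsfGFP-0 probably corresponds to the GBP portion, commonly a GFP-binding nanobody, though the record does not define the abbreviation. The record notes that the operator repeats can be lost during bacterial propagation.
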