Addgene plasmid #155324: pNBA002
Depositing lab: Matias Zurbriggen. Publication: Optogenetic control of gene expression in plants in the presence of ambient white light. Ochoa-Fernandez R, Abel NB, Wieland FG, Schlegel J, Koch LA, Miller JB, Engesser R, Giuriani G, Brandl SM, Timmer J, Weber W, Ott T, Simon R, Zurbriggen MD. Nat Methods. 2020 Jul;17(7):717-725. doi: 10.1038/s41592-020-0868-y. Epub 2020 Jun 29. PubMed 32601426.
Backbone
  Vector backbone: Xpre2-S
  Vector type: Synthetic Biology ; Eukaryotic Expression
Growth in bacteria
  Bacterial resistance: Spectinomycin, 50 μg/mL
  Growth temperature: 30°C
  Growth strain: DH5alpha
  Growth instructions: The operator repetitions can be lost after bacterial propagation. It is recommended to grow the bacteria at 30°C and sequence the repeats after new DNA preparations.
  Copy number: High Copy
Gene/Insert
  Gene/Insert name: LB_(etr)8-(C120)5-PhCMVmin-GBP-mCherry-T35S_RB
  Species: Synthetic
  Cloning method: Restriction Enzyme; 5′ cloning site BsaI (destroyed during cloning); 3′ cloning site BsaI (destroyed during cloning)
  Sequencing primers: 5′ ctgcctgtatcgagtggtga
Terms and licenses: Academic/Nonprofit Terms; Industry Terms: Not Available to Industry
How to cite: pNBA002 was a gift from Matias Zurbriggen (Addgene plasmid # 155324 ; http://n2t.net/addgene:155324 ; RRID:Addgene_155324)
